>Addgene plasmid #22732 | pMCS.71/2272 | addgene full sequence | sequence record 225209 | Addgene NGS Result
CAGCTTTTGTTCCCTTTAGTGAGGGTTAATTTCGAGCTTGGCGTAATCATGGTCATAGCTGTTTCCTGTG
TGAAATTGTTATCCGCTCACAATTCCACACAACATACGAGCCGGAAGCATAAAGTGTAAAGCCTGGGGTG
CCTAATGAGTGAGCTAACTCACATTAATTGCGTTGCGCTCACTGCCCGCTTTCCAGTCGGGAAACCTGTC
GTGCCAGCTGCATTAATGAATCGGCCAACGCGCGGGGAGAGGCGGTTTGCGTATTGGGCGCTCTTCCGCT
TCCTCGCTCACTGACTCGCTGCGCTCGGTCGTTCGGCTGCGGCGAGCGGTATCAGCTCACTCAAAGGCGG
TAATACGGTTATCCACAGAATCAGGGGATAACGCAGGAAAGAACATGTGAGCAAAAGGCCAGCAAAAGGC
CAGGAACCGTAAAAAGGCCGCGTTGCTGGCGTTTTTCCATAGGCTCCGCCCCCCTGACGAGCATCACAAA
AATCGACGCTCAAGTCAGAGGTGGCGAAACCCGACAGGACTATAAAGATACCAGGCGTTTCCCCCTGGAA
GCTCCCTCGTGCGCTCTCCTGTTCCGACCCTGCCGCTTACCGGATACCTGTCCGCCTTTCTCCCTTCGGG
AAGCGTGGCGCTTTCTCATAGCTCACGCTGTAGGTATCTCAGTTCGGTGTAGGTCGTTCGCTCCAAGCTG
GGCTGTGTGCACGAACCCCCCGTTCAGCCCGACCGCTGCGCCTTATCCGGTAACTATCGTCTTGAGTCCA
ACCCGGTAAGACACGACTTATCGCCACTGGCAGCAGCCACTGGTAACAGGATTAGCAGAGCGAGGTATGT
AGGCGGTGCTACAGAGTTCTTGAAGTGGTGGCCTAACTACGGCTACACTAGAAGAACAGTATTTGGTATC
TGCGCTCTGCTGAAGCCAGTTACCTTCGGAAAAAGAGTTGGTAGCTCTTGATCCGGCAAACAAACCACCG
CTGGTAGCGGTGGTTTTTTTGTTTGCAAGCAGCAGATTACGCGCAGAAAAAAAGGATCTCAAGAAGATCC
TTTGATCTTTTCTACGGGGTCTGACGCTCAGTGGAACGAAAACTCACGTTAAGGGATTTTGGTCATGAGA
TTATCAAAAAGGATCTTCACCTAGATCCTTTTAAATTAAAAATGAAGTTTTAAATCAATCTAAAGTATAT
ATGAGTAAACTTGGTCTGACAGTTACCAATGCTTAATCAGTGAGGCACCTATCTCAGCGATCTGTCTATT
TCGTTCATCCATAGTTGCCTGACTCCCCGTCGTGTAGATAACTACGATACGGGAGGGCTTACCATCTGGC
CCCAGTGCTGCAATGATACCGCGAGACCCACGCTCACCGGCTCCAGATTTATCAGCAATAAACCAGCCAG
CCGGAAGGGCCGAGCGCAGAAGTGGTCCTGCAACTTTATCCGCCTCCATCCAGTCTATTAATTGTTGCCG
GGAAGCTAGAGTAAGTAGTTCGCCAGTTAATAGTTTGCGCAACGTTGTTGCCATTGCTACAGGCATCGTG
GTGTCACGCTCGTCGTTTGGTATGGCTTCATTCAGCTCCGGTTCCCAACGATCAAGGCGAGTTACATGAT
CCCCCATGTTGTGCAAAAAAGCGGTTAGCTCCTTCGGTCCTCCGATCGTTGTCAGAAGTAAGTTGGCCGC
AGTGTTATCACTCATGGTTATGGCAGCACTGCATAATTCTCTTACTGTCATGCCATCCGTAAGATGCTTT
TCTGTGACTGGTGAGTACTCAACCAAGTCATTCTGAGAATAGTGTATGCGGCGACCGAGTTGCTCTTGCC
CGGCGTCAATACGGGATAATACCGCGCCACATAGCAGAACTTTAAAAGTGCTCATCATTGGAAAACGTTC
TTCGGGGCGAAAACTCTCAAGGATCTTACCGCTGTTGAGATCCAGTTCGATGTAACCCACTCGTGCACCC
AACTGATCTTCAGCATCTTTTACTTTCACCAGCGTTTCTGGGTGAGCAAAAACAGGAAGGCAAAATGCCG
CAAAAAAGGGAATAAGGGCGACACGGAAATGTTGAATACTCATACTCTTCCTTTTTCAATATTATTGAAG
CATTTATCAGGGTTATTGTCTCATGAGCGGATACATATTTGAATGTATTTAGAAAAATAAACAAATAGGG
GTTCCGCGCACATTTCCCCGAAAAGTGCCACCTAAATTGTAAGCGTTAATATTTTGTTAAAATTCGCGTT
AAATTTTTGTTAAATCAGCTCATTTTTTAACCAATAGGCCGAAATCGGCAAAATCCCTTATAAATCAAAA
GAATAGACCGAGATAGGGT
[37 nt withheld, positions 2330-2366]
AAAGAACGTGGACTCCAACGTCAAAGG
[49 nt withheld, positions 2394-2442]
T
[91 nt withheld, positions 2444-2534]
G
[124 nt withheld, positions 2536-2659]
CCCATTCGCCATTCAGGCTGCGCAACTGTTGGGAAGGGCGATCGGTGCGGGCCTCTTCGCTATTACGCCA
GCTGGCGAAAGGGGGATGTGCTGCAAGGCGATTAAGTTGGGTAACGCCAGGGTTTTCCCAGTCACGACGT
TGTAAAACGACGGCCAGTGAATTGTAATACGACTCACTATAGGGCGAATTGGAGCTCATAACTTCGTATA
ATGTATGCTATACGAACGGTAGCGGCCGCTCTAGAACTAGTGGATCCCCCGGGCTGCAGGAATTCGATAT
CAAGCTTATCGATACCGTCGACCTCGAGATAACTTCGTATAAAGTATCCTATACGAAGTTATGGTAC
Features (pLannotate 1.2.2; 14 found; start..end, strand, type, name):
     13..31      -  promoter       T3 promoter: promoter for bacteriophage T3 RNA polymerase
     76..92      -  protein_bind   lac operator: The lac repressor binds to the lac operator to inhibit transcription in E. coli. This inhibition can be relieved by adding lactose or isopropyl-β-D-thiogalactopyranoside (IPTG). lac repressor encoded by lacI
    100..130     -  promoter       lac promoter: promoter for the E. coli lac operon
    145..166     -  protein_bind   CAP binding site: CAP binding activates transcription in the presence of cAMP. E. coli catabolite activator protein
    179..271     -  CDS            lacI (fragment): lac repressor; lacI; The lac repressor binds to the lac operator to inhibit transcription in E. coli. This inhibition can be relieved by adding lactose or isopropyl-β-D-thiogalactopyranoside (IPTG).
    454..1042    -  rep_origin     ori: high-copy-number ColE1/pMB1/pBR322/pUC origin of replication
   1213..2073    -  CDS            AmpR: β-lactamase; bla; confers resistance to ampicillin, carbenicillin, and related antibiotics
   2074..2178    -  promoter       AmpR promoter: bla
   2231..2659    -  rep_origin     f1 ori (sequence partly withheld): f1 bacteriophage origin of replication; arrow indicates direction of (+) strand synthesis
   2664..2821    -  CDS            lacZα (fragment): LacZα fragment of β-galactosidase; lacZ fragment
   2824..2842    +  promoter       T7 promoter: promoter for bacteriophage T7 RNA polymerase
   2857..2890    -  protein_bind   lox71: Left element (LE) mutant of loxP (Araki et al., 2010). Cre-mediated recombination occurs in the 8-bp core sequence (GCATACAT). Cre recombinase
   2886..2967    +  misc_feature   MCS (fragment): pBluescript multiple cloning site
   2968..3001    -  protein_bind   lox2272: Cre-mediated recombination occurs in the 8-bp core sequence (GGATACTT). lox2272 sites are compatible with each other, but incompatible with loxP or loxN sites (Lee and Saito, 1988). Cre recombinase
