[The description below was written by a language model from this plasmid's Addgene catalogue record and pLannotate feature annotations shown in this document.]
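Description:
pMCS.71/2272 is a small, high-copy E. coli cloning plasmid built on pBluescript KS+ that serves as a basal exchange vector for recombinase-mediated cassette exchange (RMCE). It is propagated through the pUC-type ColE1 origin and selected with ampicillin via the β-lactamase gene and its own promoter. It also keeps the f1 phage origin for single-stranded DNA production. The usual pBluescript elements are present around the polylinker: T7 and T3 promoters flanking the cloning region, and the lac promoter, operator and CAP site with a lacZα fragment. There is no mammalian promoter, reporter or eukaryotic selection marker in the annotated sequence, which at about 3 kb matches the backbone plus a roughly 150 bp insert.

The payload is simply a lox71 site and a lox2272 site bracketing the remaining pBluescript multiple cloning site. The lox71 element was placed between the SacI and NotI sites and the lox2272 element between XhoI and KpnI. Lox71 is a left-element arm mutant of loxP, while lox2272 carries a variant spacer that recombines with other lox2272 sites but not with loxP-type spacers. Because the two sites are heterotypic, Cre cannot excise the intervening DNA. Instead it can swap that DNA into a genomic locus pre-tagged with compatible partner sites, giving a directional replacement.

Users clone a cassette of interest into the polylinker to create a donor for such exchange. The associated publication used RMCE to generate an allelic series of fluorescent protein expression constructs at the mouse ROSA26 locus. The depositor notes that the plasmid names and lox site designations were corrected after publication.
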