Addgene plasmid #22732: pMCS.71/2272
Depositing lab: Mark Magnuson. Depositing organization: Vanderbilt University. Publication: Quantification of factors influencing fluorescent protein expression using RMCE to generate an allelic series in the ROSA26 locus in mice. Chen SX, Osipovich AB, Ustione A, Potter LA, Hipkens S, Gangula R, Yuan W, Piston DW, Magnuson MA. Dis Model Mech. 2011 Jul;4(4):537-47. doi: 10.1242/dmm.006569. Epub 2011 Feb 14. PubMed 21324933.
Backbone
  Vector backbone: pBluescript KS+
  Backbone size w/o insert (bp): 2905
  Vector type: Cre/Lox
Growth in bacteria
  Bacterial resistance: Ampicillin, 100 μg/mL
  Growth temperature: 37°C
  Growth strain: DH5alpha
  Growth instructions: DH5alfa, XL1-blue, or other competent bacterial cell line
  Copy number: High Copy
Gene/Insert
  Gene/Insert name: Lox71-MCS-Lox2272
  Insert size (bp): 150
  Mutation: This is a basal exchange vector for RMCE containing heterotypic LoxP sites. A lox71 site, flanked by Sac I and Not I, and a lox2272 site, flanked by Xho I and Kpn I, were inserted into the same sites of pBluescript KS+.
  Cloning method: Restriction Enzyme; 5′ cloning site Sac1 (not destroyed); 3′ cloning site Kpn1 (not destroyed)
  Sequencing primers: 5′ T7; 3′ T3
Terms and licenses: Academic/Nonprofit Terms; Industry Terms: Not Available to Industry
Depositor comments: Please note that the plasmid names and lox sites have been corrected since publication.
How to cite: pMCS.71/2272 was a gift from Mark Magnuson (Addgene plasmid # 22732 ; http://n2t.net/addgene:22732 ; RRID:Addgene_22732)
