>Addgene plasmid #22732 | pMCS.71/2272 | addgene partial sequence | sequence record 28517 | 22732 with M13-forward20
GCGAATTGGAGCTCATAACTTCGTATAATGTATGCTATACGAACGGTAGCGGCCGCTCTAGAACTAGTGG
ATCCCCCGGGCTGCAGGAATTCGATATCAAGCTTATCGATACCGTCGACCTCGAGATAACTTCGTATAAA
GTATCCTATACGAAGTTATGGTACCAGCTTTTGTTCCCTTTAGTGAGGGTTAATTTCGAGCTTGGCGTAA
TCATGGTCATAGCTGTTTCCTGTGTGAAATTGTTATCCGCTCACAATTCCACACAACATACGAGCCGGAA
GCATAAAGTGTAAAGCCTGGGGTGCCTAATGAGTGAGCTAACTCACATTAATTGCGTTGCGCTCACTGCC
CGCTTTCCAGTCGGGAAACCTGTCGTGCCAGCTGCATTAATGAATCGGCCAACGCGCGGGGAGAGGCGGT
TTGCGTATTGGGCGCTCTTCCGCTTCCTCGCTCACTGACTCGCTGCGCTCGGTCGTTCGGCTGCGGCGAG
CGGTATCAGCTCACTCAAAGGCGGTAATACGGTTATCCACAGAATCAGGGGATAACGCAGGAAAGAACAT
GTGAGCAAAAGGCCAGCAAAAGGCCAGGAACCGTAAAAAGGCCGCGTTGCTGGCGTTTTTCCATAGGCTC
CGCCCCCCTGACGAGCATCACAAAAATCGACGCTCAAGTCAGAGGTGGCGAAACCCGACAGGACTATAAA
GATACCAGGCGTTTCCCCCTGGAAGCTCCCTCGTGCGCTCTCCTGTTCCGACCCTGCCGCTTACCGGATA
C
