>Addgene plasmid #22732 | pMCS.71/2272 | addgene partial sequence | sequence record 226291 | Amp-R 5'-ATAATACCGCGCCACATAGC-3'
TCATTGGAAAACGTTCTTCGGGGCGAAAACTCTCAAGGATCTTACCGCTGTTGAGATCCAGTTCGATGTA
ACCCACTCGTGCACCCAACTGATCTTCAGCATCTTTTACTTTCACCAGCGTTTCTGGGTGAGCAAAAACA
GGAAGGCAAAATGCCGCAAAAAAGGGAATAAGGGCGACACGGAAATGTTGAATACTCATACTCTTCCTTT
TTCAATATTATTGAAGCATTTATCAGGGTTATTGTCTCATGAGCGGATACATATTTGAATGTATTTAGAA
AAATAAACAAATAGGGGTTCCGCGCACATTTCCCCGAAAAGTGCCACCTAAATTGTAAGCGTTAATATTT
TGTTAAAATTCGCGTTAAATTTTTGTTAAATCAGCTCATTTTTTAACCAATAGGCCGAAATCGGCAAAAT
CCCTTATAAATCAAAAGAATAGACCGAGATAGGGT
[37 nt withheld, positions 456-492]
AAAGAACGTGGACTCCAACGTCAAAGG
[49 nt withheld, positions 520-568]
T
[91 nt withheld, positions 570-660]
G
[124 nt withheld, positions 662-785]
CCCATTCGCCATTCAGGCTGCGCAACTGTTGGGAAGGGCGATCGGTGCGGGCCTCTTCGCTATTACGCCA
GCTGGCGAAAGGGGGATGTGCTGCAAGGCGATTAAGTTGGGTAACGCCAGGGTTTTCCCAGTCACGACGT
TGTAAAACGACGGCCAGTGAATTGTAATACGACTCACT
